>Addgene plasmid #161238 | pDONR221-SLC36A2_STOP | addgene full sequence | sequence record 416476 | Addgene NGS Result
CTTTCCTGCGTTATCCCCTGATTCTGTGGATAACCGTATTACCGCCTTTGAGTGAGCTGATACCGCTCGC
CGCAGCCGAACGACCGAGCGCAGCGAGTCAGTGAGCGAGGAAGCGGAAGAGCGCCCAATACGCAAACCGC
CTCTCCCCGCGCGTTGGCCGATTCATTAATGCAGCTGGCACGACAGGTTTCCCGACTGGAAAGCGGGCAG
TGAGCGCAACGCAATTAATACGCGTACCGCTAGCCAGGAAGAGTTTGTAGAAACGCAAAAAGGCCATCCG
TCAGGATGGCCTTCTGCTTAGTTTGATGCCTGGCAGTTTATGGCGGGCGTCCTGCCCGCCACCCTCCGGG
CCGTTGCTTCACAACGTTCAAATCCGCTCCCGGCGGATTTGTCCTACTCAGGAGAGCGTTCACCGACAAA
CAACAGATAAAACGAAAGGCCCAGTCTTCCGACTGAGCCTTTCGTTTTATTTGATGCCTGGCAGTTCCCT
ACTCTCGCGTTAACGCTAGCATGGATGTTTTCCCAGTCACGACGTTGTAAAACGACGGCCAGTCTTAAGC
TCGGGCCCCAAATAATGATTTTATTTTGACTGATAGTGACCTGTTCGTTGCAACACATTGATGAGCAATG
CTTTTTTATAATGCCAACTTTGTACAAAAAAGCAGGCTCCACCATGAGCGTGACCAAGTCCACAGAGGGA
CCACAGGGAGCAGTGGCCATCAAGCTGGACCTGATGTCTCCCCCTGAGAGCGCCAAGAAGCTGGAGAATA
AGGACTCCACCTTCCTGGATGAGAGCCCCTCCGAGTCTGCCGGCCTGAAGAAGACCAAGGGCATCACAGT
GTTTCAGGCCCTGATCCACCTGGTGAAGGGCAATATGGGAACAGGAATCCTGGGACTGCCTCTGGCAGTG
AAGAACGCAGGCATCCTGATGGGCCCACTGTCTCTGCTGGTCATGGGCTTCATCGCCTGCCACTGTATGC
ACATCCTGGTGAAGTGCGCCCAGAGGTTCTGTAAGCGCCTGAATAAGCCTTTTATGGACTACGGCGATAC
CGTGATGCACGGCCTGGAGGCCAACCCAAATGCCTGGCTGCAGAACCACGCACACTGGGGCCGGCACATC
GTGAGCTTCTTTCTGATCATCACACAGCTGGGCTTCTGCTGCGTGTACATCGTGTTTCTGGCCGACAACC
TGAAGCAGGTGGTGGAGGCCGTGAATTCCACCACAAACAATTGCTACTCTAACGAGACCGTGATCCTGAC
CCCAACAATGGATTCTAGGCTGTATATGCTGAGCTTCCTGCCCTTTCTGGTGCTGCTGGTGCTGATCCGG
AATCTGAGAATCCTGACCATCTTCTCCATGCTGGCCAACATCTCCATGCTGGTGTCTCTGGTCATCATCA
TCCAGTACATCACACAGGAGATCCCTGACCCAAGCAGGCTGCCACTGGTGGCATCCTGGAAGACCTATCC
CCTGTTCTTTGGCACAGCCATCTTCAGCTTTGAGTCCATCGGCGTGGTGCTGCCCCTGGAGAACAAGATG
AAGAATGCCCGGCACTTCCCTGCCATCCTGAGCCTGGGCATGTCCATCGTGACCTCTCTGTACATCGGCA
TGGCCGCCCTGGGCTATCTGAGATTTGGCGACGATATCAAGGCCAGCATCTCCCTGAACCTGCCCAATTG
CTGGCTGTACCAGAGCGTGAAGCTGCTGTATATCGCCGGCATCCTGTGCACATACGCCCTGCAGTTCTAT
GTGCCCGCCGAGATCATCATCCCTTTTGCCATCTCTCGGGTGAGCACCAGATGGGCACTGCCACTGGACC
TGTCTATCAGGCTGGTCATGGTGTGCCTGACATGTCTGCTGGCCATCCTGATCCCTCGCCTGGACCTGGT
CATCAGCCTGGTGGGATCTGTGAGCGGAACCGCCCTGGCCCTGATCATCCCACCACTGCTGGAGGTGACC
ACATTCTACAGCGAGGGCATGTCCCCTCTGACCATCTTTAAGGATGCCCTGATCTCCATCCTGGGCTTCG
TGGGCTTTGTGGTGGGCACATATCAGGCCCTGGACGAGCTGCTGAAGTCCGAGGATTCTCACCCATTCTC
CAACTCTACCACATTTGTGAGATAAGACCCAGCTTTCTTGTACAAAGTTGGCATTATAAGAAAGCATTGC
TTATCAATTTGTTGCAACGAACAGGTCACTATCAGTCAAAATAAAATCATTATTTGCCATCCAGCTGATA
TCCCCTATAGTGAGTCGTATTACATGGTCATAGCTGTTTCCTGGCAGCTCTGGCCCGTGTCTCAAAATCT
CTGATGTTACATTGCACAAGATAAAAATATATCATCATGAACAATAAAACTGTCTGCTTACATAAACAGT
AATACAAGGGGTGTTATGAGCCATATTCAACGGGAAACGTCGAGGCCGCGATTAAATTCCAACATGGATG
CTGATTTATATGGGTATAAATGGGCTCGCGATAATGTCGGGCAATCAGGTGCGACAATCTATCGCTTGTA
TGGGAAGCCCGATGCGCCAGAGTTGTTTCTGAAACATGGCAAAGGTAGCGTTGCCAATGATGTTACAGAT
GAGATGGTCAGACTAAACTGGCTGACGGAATTTATGCCTCTTCCGACCATCAAGCATTTTATCCGTACTC
CTGATGATGCATGGTTACTCACCACTGCGATCCCCGGAAAAACAGCATTCCAGGTATTAGAAGAATATCC
TGATTCAGGTGAAAATATTGTTGATGCGCTGGCAGTGTTCCTGCGCCGGTTGCATTCGATTCCTGTTTGT
AATTGTCCTTTTAACAGCGATCGCGTATTTCGTCTCGCTCAGGCGCAATCACGAATGAATAACGGTTTGG
TTGATGCGAGTGATTTTGATGACGAGCGTAATGGCTGGCCTGTTGAACAAGTCTGGAAAGAAATGCATAA
ACTTTTGCCATTCTCACCGGATTCAGTCGTCACTCATGGTGATTTCTCACTTGATAACCTTATTTTTGAC
GAGGGGAAATTAATAGGTTGTATTGATGTTGGACGAGTCGGAATCGCAGACCGATACCAGGATCTTGCCA
TCCTATGGAACTGCCTCGGTGAGTTTTCTCCTTCATTACAGAAACGGCTTTTTCAAAAATATGGTATTGA
TAATCCTGATATGAATAAATTGCAGTTTCATTTGATGCTCGATGAGTTTTTCTAATCAGAATTGGTTAAT
TGGTTGTAACACTGGCAGAGCATTACGCTGACTTGACGGGACGGCGCAAGCTCATGACCAAAATCCCTTA
ACGTGAGTTACGCGTCGTTCCACTGAGCGTCAGACCCCGTAGAAAAGATCAAAGGATCTTCTTGAGATCC
TTTTTTTCTGCGCGTAATCTGCTGCTTGCAAACAAAAAAACCACCGCTACCAGCGGTGGTTTGTTTGCCG
GATCAAGAGCTACCAACTCTTTTTCCGAAGGTAACTGGCTTCAGCAGAGCGCAGATACCAAATACTGTTC
TTCTAGTGTAGCCGTAGTTAGGCCACCACTTCAAGAACTCTGTAGCACCGCCTACATACCTCGCTCTGCT
AATCCTGTTACCAGTGGCTGCTGCCAGTGGCGATAAGTCGTGTCTTACCGGGTTGGACTCAAGACGATAG
TTACCGGATAAGGCGCAGCGGTCGGGCTGAACGGGGGGTTCGTGCACACAGCCCAGCTTGGAGCGAACGA
CCTACACCGAACTGAGATACCTACAGCGTGAGCTATGAGAAAGCGCCACGCTTCCCGAAGGGAGAAAGGC
GGACAGGTATCCGGTAAGCGGCAGGGTCGGAACAGGAGAGCGCACGAGGGAGCTTCCAGGGGGAAACGCC
TGGTATCTTTATAGTCCTGTCGGGTTTCGCCACCTCTGACTTGAGCGTCGATTTTTGTGATGCTCGTCAG
GGGGGCGGAGCCTATGGAAAAACGCCAGCAACGCGGCCTTTTTACGGTTCCTGGCCTTTTGCTGGCCTTT
TGCTCACATGTT
Features (pLannotate 1.2.2; 10 found; start..end, strand, type, name):
    121..213     +  CDS            lacI (fragment): lac repressor; lacI; The lac repressor binds to the lac operator to inhibit transcription in E. coli. This inhibition can be relieved by adding lactose or isopropyl-β-D-thiogalactopyranoside (IPTG).
    268..295     -  terminator     rrnB T2 terminator: transcription terminator T2 from the E. coli rrnB gene
    427..470     +  terminator     rrnB T1 terminator: Escherichia coli rrnB; transcription terminator T1 from the E. coli rrnB gene
    517..553     -  CDS            lacZα (fragment): LacZα fragment of β-galactosidase; lacZ fragment
    569..668     +  protein_bind   attL1: mutant version of attL; recombination site for the Gateway® LR reaction LR Clonase™
    674..2122    +  CDS            SLC36A2: S36A2_HUMAN - Also known as PAT2, TRAMD1. Experimental evidence at protein level: Swiss-Prot protein existence level 1. Involved in a pH-dependent electrogenic neuronal transport and sequestration of small amino acids. Transports glycine and proline. Inhibited by sarcosine (By similarity). From Homo sapiens (Human).
   2127..2226    -  protein_bind   attL2: mutant version of attL; recombination site for the Gateway® LR reaction LR Clonase™
   2244..2262    -  promoter       T7 promoter: promoter for bacteriophage T7 RNA polymerase
   2396..3205    +  CDS            KanR: aminoglycoside phosphotransferase; aph(3')-Ia; confers resistance to kanamycin in bacteria or G418 (Geneticin®) in eukaryotes
   3352..3940    +  rep_origin     ori: high-copy-number ColE1/pMB1/pBR322/pUC origin of replication
