[The description below was written by a language model from this plasmid's Addgene catalogue record and pLannotate feature annotations shown in this document.]
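Description:
pDONR221-SLC36A2_STOP is a Gateway entry clone built on the pDONR221 backbone, carrying a codon-optimized open reading frame for human SLC36A2 (also known as PAT2, tramdorin or TRAMD1). SLC36A2 is a solute carrier annotated as a pH-dependent, electrogenic transporter of small amino acids such as glycine and proline. The sequenced plasmid is about 4.0 kb. It is maintained in E. coli at high copy through a ColE1/pUC-type origin and selected with kanamycin via an aminoglycoside phosphotransferase (KanR) gene.

The roughly 1.45 kb ORF sits between attL1 and attL2 sites, so it can be moved in a defined orientation into any attR-containing destination vector by an LR Clonase reaction. rrnB T1 and T2 terminators lie upstream of the cassette, where they limit read-through transcription from the backbone into the insert. A T7 promoter lies just beyond attL2, pointing back toward the insert. The short lacI and lacZα fragments in the annotation appear to be backbone remnants rather than functional genes. Although the catalogue lists the vector type as mammalian expression, the feature table shows no eukaryotic promoter or polyadenylation signal. Expression in mammalian cells therefore depends on the destination vector chosen.

This version keeps a stop codon at the end of the ORF. It suits expression of the untagged native protein or N-terminal fusions, but not C-terminal tags supplied by a destination vector. A companion clone without the stop codon exists for that purpose. The plasmid belongs to a large consortium collection of SLC transporter clones assembled to support functional study of these transporters and drug discovery.
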