Addgene plasmid #161238: pDONR221-SLC36A2_STOP
Purpose: Gateway entry clone with codon-optimized ORF sequence for subcloning into custom expression vectors. Contains a STOP codon at the end of the codon-optimized ORF sequence.
Depositing lab: RESOLUTE Consortium & Giulio Superti-Furga. Depositing organization: CeMM Research Center for Molecular Medicine. Publication: The RESOLUTE consortium: unlocking SLC transporters for drug discovery. Superti-Furga G, Lackner D, Wiedmer T, Ingles-Prieto A, Barbosa B, Girardi E, Goldmann U, Gurtl B, Klavins K, Klimek C, Lindinger S, Lineiro-Retes E, Muller AC, Onstein S, Redinger G, Reil D, Sedlyarov V, Wolf G, Crawford M, Everley R, ... Steppan CM. Nat Rev Drug Discov. 2020 Jul;19(7):429-430. doi: 10.1038/d41573-020-00056-6. PubMed 32265506.
Backbone
  Vector backbone: pDONR221
  Backbone manufacturer: ThermoFisher Scientific
  Backbone size w/o insert (bp): 2550
  Vector type: Mammalian Expression
Growth in bacteria
  Bacterial resistance: Kanamycin, 50 μg/mL
  Growth temperature: 37°C
  Growth strain: NEB Stable
  Copy number: High Copy
Gene/Insert
  Gene/Insert name: SLC36A2 (alt name: PAT2, tramdorin, TRAMD1)
  Species: H. sapiens (human)
  Insert size (bp): 1452
  Entrez Gene: SLC36A2 (a.k.a. PAT2, TRAMD1, FLJ16051, MGC119658, MGC119660)
  Cloning method: Gateway Cloning
  Sequencing primers: 5′ M13-fwd; 3′ M13-rev
Terms and licenses: Academic/Nonprofit Terms; Industry Terms
Depositor comments: This plasmid contains a STOP codon at the end of the codon-optimized ORF. For the version of this plasmid that does not contain a STOP codon, please see Addgene plasmid 132072 For more information on the full Resolute plasmid collection, please see www.addgene.org/depositor-collections/re-solute/. Please provide your feedback on this plasmid to the RESOLUTE consortium by filling out their RESOLUTE repository feedback form: https://forms.office.com/Pages/ResponsePage.aspx?id=0e05yklzmkS7rjFGQL4N7z4feCLQvEJAmVcOCM_u885UN1JJRko0Ukg4TVQwNTZLOUxPQVJWT1NHUCQlQCN0PWcu
How to cite: pDONR221-SLC36A2_STOP was a gift from RESOLUTE Consortium & Giulio Superti-Furga (Addgene plasmid # 161238 ; http://n2t.net/addgene:161238 ; RRID:Addgene_161238)
