>Addgene plasmid #161238 | pDONR221-SLC36A2_STOP | depositor partial sequence | sequence record 312411 | Codon-optimized ORF of SLC36A2
ATGAGCGTGACCAAGTCCACAGAGGGACCACAGGGAGCAGTGGCCATCAAGCTGGACCTGATGTCTCCCC
CTGAGAGCGCCAAGAAGCTGGAGAATAAGGACTCCACCTTCCTGGATGAGAGCCCCTCCGAGTCTGCCGG
CCTGAAGAAGACCAAGGGCATCACAGTGTTTCAGGCCCTGATCCACCTGGTGAAGGGCAATATGGGAACA
GGAATCCTGGGACTGCCTCTGGCAGTGAAGAACGCAGGCATCCTGATGGGCCCACTGTCTCTGCTGGTCA
TGGGCTTCATCGCCTGCCACTGTATGCACATCCTGGTGAAGTGCGCCCAGAGGTTCTGTAAGCGCCTGAA
TAAGCCTTTTATGGACTACGGCGATACCGTGATGCACGGCCTGGAGGCCAACCCAAATGCCTGGCTGCAG
AACCACGCACACTGGGGCCGGCACATCGTGAGCTTCTTTCTGATCATCACACAGCTGGGCTTCTGCTGCG
TGTACATCGTGTTTCTGGCCGACAACCTGAAGCAGGTGGTGGAGGCCGTGAATTCCACCACAAACAATTG
CTACTCTAACGAGACCGTGATCCTGACCCCAACAATGGATTCTAGGCTGTATATGCTGAGCTTCCTGCCC
TTTCTGGTGCTGCTGGTGCTGATCCGGAATCTGAGAATCCTGACCATCTTCTCCATGCTGGCCAACATCT
CCATGCTGGTGTCTCTGGTCATCATCATCCAGTACATCACACAGGAGATCCCTGACCCAAGCAGGCTGCC
ACTGGTGGCATCCTGGAAGACCTATCCCCTGTTCTTTGGCACAGCCATCTTCAGCTTTGAGTCCATCGGC
GTGGTGCTGCCCCTGGAGAACAAGATGAAGAATGCCCGGCACTTCCCTGCCATCCTGAGCCTGGGCATGT
CCATCGTGACCTCTCTGTACATCGGCATGGCCGCCCTGGGCTATCTGAGATTTGGCGACGATATCAAGGC
CAGCATCTCCCTGAACCTGCCCAATTGCTGGCTGTACCAGAGCGTGAAGCTGCTGTATATCGCCGGCATC
CTGTGCACATACGCCCTGCAGTTCTATGTGCCCGCCGAGATCATCATCCCTTTTGCCATCTCTCGGGTGA
GCACCAGATGGGCACTGCCACTGGACCTGTCTATCAGGCTGGTCATGGTGTGCCTGACATGTCTGCTGGC
CATCCTGATCCCTCGCCTGGACCTGGTCATCAGCCTGGTGGGATCTGTGAGCGGAACCGCCCTGGCCCTG
ATCATCCCACCACTGCTGGAGGTGACCACATTCTACAGCGAGGGCATGTCCCCTCTGACCATCTTTAAGG
ATGCCCTGATCTCCATCCTGGGCTTCGTGGGCTTTGTGGTGGGCACATATCAGGCCCTGGACGAGCTGCT
GAAGTCCGAGGATTCTCACCCATTCTCCAACTCTACCACATTTGTGAGATAA
